>Addgene plasmid #52875 | pEF-Bos-FLAG MDA5 MI | addgene full sequence | sequence record 341824 | Addgene NGS Result
GGCTCCGGTGCCCGTCAGTGGGCAGAGCGCACATCGCCCACAGTCCCCGAGAAGTTGGGGGGAGGGGTCG
GCAATTGAACCGGTGCCTAGAGAAGGTGGCGCGGGGTAAACTGGGAAAGTGATGTCGTGTACTGGCTCCG
CCTTTTTCCCGAGGGTGGGGGAGAACCGTATATAAGTGCAGTAGTCGCCGTGAACGTTCTTTTTCGCAAC
GGGTTTGCCGCCAGAACACAGGTAAGTGCCGTGTGTGGTTCCCGCGGGCCTGGCCTCTTTACGGGTTATG
GCCCTTGCGTGCCTTGAATTACTTCCACCTGGCTGCAGTACGTGATTCTTGATCCCGAGCTTCGGGTTGG
AAGTGGGTGGGAGAGTTCGAGGCCTTGCGCTTAAGGAGCCCCTTCGCCTCGTGCTTGAGTTGAGGCCTGG
CCTGGGCGCTGGGGCCGCCGCGTGCGAATCTGGTGGCACCTTCGCGCCTGTCTCGCTGCTTTCGATAAGT
CTCTAGCCATTTAAAATTTTTGATGACCTGCTGCGACGCTTTTTTTCTGGCAAGATAGTCTTGTAAATGC
GGGCCAAGATCTGCACACTGGTATTTCGGTTTTTGGGGCCGCGGGCGGCGACGGGGCCCGTGCGTCCCAG
CGCACATGTTCGGCGAGGCGGGGCCTGCGAGCGCGGCCACCGAGAATCGGACGGGGGTAGTCTCAAGCTG
GCCGGCCTGCTCTGGTGCCTGGCCTCGCGCCGCCGTGTATCGCCCCGCCCTGGGCGGCAAGGCTGGCCCG
GTCGGCACCAGTTGCGTGAGCGGAAAGATGGCCGCTTCCCGGCCCTGCTGCAGGGAGCTCAAAATGGAGG
ACGCGGCGCTCGGGAGAGCGGGCGGGTGAGTCACCCACACAAAGGAAAAGGGCCTTTCCGTCCTCAGCCG
TCGCTTCATGTGACTCCACGGAGTACCGGGCGCCGTCCAGGCACCTCGATTAGTTCTCGAGCTTTTGGAG
TACGTCGTCTTTAGGTTGGGGGGAGGGGTTTTATGCGATGGAGTTTCCCCACACTGAGTGGGTGGAGACT
GAAGTTAGGCCAGCTTGGCACTTGATGTAATTCTCCTTGGAATTTGCCCTTTTTGAGTTTGGATCTTGGT
TCATTCTCAAGCCTCAGACAGTGGTTCAAAGTTTTTTTCTTCCATTTCAGGTGTCGTGAGGAATTCTCTA
GATAAGCCACCATGGATTATAAGGATGATGATGATAAAGGTGATTATAAGGATGATGATGATAAAGGTTC
GAATGGGTATTCCACAGACGAGAATTTCCGCTATCTCATCTCGTGCTTCAGGGCCAGGGTGAAAATGTAC
ATCCAGGTGGAGCCTGTGCTGGACTACCTGACCTTTCTGCCTGCAGAGGTGAAGGAGCAGATTCAGAGGA
CAGTCGCCACCTCCGGGAACATGCAGGCAGTTGAACTGCTGCTGAGCACCTTGGAGAAGGGAGTCTGGCA
CCTTGGTTGGACTCGGGAATTCGTGGAGGCCCTCCGGAGAACCGGCAGCCCTCTGGCCGCCCGCTACATG
AACCCTGAGCTCACGGACTTGCCCTCTCCATCGTTTGAGAACGCTCATGATGAATATCTCCAACTGCTGA
ACCTCCTTCAGCCCACTCTGGTGGACAAGCTTCTAGTTAGAGACGTCTTGGATAAGTGCATGGAGGAGGA
ACTGTTGACAATTGAAGACAGAAACCGGATTGCTGCTGCAGAAAACAATGGAAATGAATCAGGTGTAAGA
GAGCTACTAAAAAGGATTGTGCAGAAAGAAAACTGGTTCTCTGCATTTCTGAATGTTCTTCGTCAAACAG
GAAACAATGAACTTGTCCAAGAGTTAACAGGCTCTGATTGCTCAGAAAGCAATGCAGAGATTGAGAATTT
ATCACAAGTTGATGGTCCTCAAGTGGAAGAGCAACTTCTTTCAACCACAGTTCAGCCAAATCTGGAGAAG
GAGGTCTGGGGCATGGAGAATAACTCATCAGAATCATCTTTTGCAGATTCTTCTGTAGTTTCAGAATCAG
ACACAAGTTTGGCAGAAGGAAGTGTCAGCTGCTTAGATGAAAGTCTTGGACATAACAGCAACATGGGCAG
TGATTCAGGCACCATGGGAAGTGATTCAGATGAAGAGAATGTGGCAGCAAGAGCATCCCCGGAGCCAGAA
CTCCAGCTCAGGCCTTACCAAATGGAAGTTGCCCAGCCAGCCTTGGAAGGGAAGAATATCATCATCTGCC
TCCCTACAGGGAGTGGAGCAACCAGAGTGGCTGTTTACATTGCCAAGGATCACTTAGACAAGAAGAAAAA
AGCATCTGAGCCTGGAAAAGTTATAGTTCTTGTCAATAAGGTACTGCTAGTTGAACAGCTCTTCCGCAAG
GAGTTCCAACCATTTTTGAAGAAATGGTATCGTGTTATTGGATTAAGTGGTGATACCCAACTGAAAATAT
CATTTCCAGAAGTTGTCAAGTCCTGTGATATTATTATCAGTACAGCTCAAATCCTTGAAAACTCCCTCTT
AAACTTGGAAAATGGAGAAGATGCTGGTGTTCAATTGTCAGACTTTTCCCTCATTATCATTGATGAATGT
CATCACACCAACAAAGAAGCAGTGTATAATAACATCATGAGGCATTATTTGATGCAGAAGTTGAAAAACA
ATAGACTCAAGAAAGAAAACAAACCAGTGATTCCCCTTCCTCAGATACTGGGACTAACAGCTTCACCTGG
TGTTGGAGGGGCCACGAAGCAAGCCAAAGCTGAAGAACACATTTTAAAACTATGTGCCAATCTTGATGCA
TTTACTATTAAAACTGTTAAAGAAAACCTTGATCAACTGAAAAACCAAATACAGGAGCCATGCAAGAAGT
TTGCCATTGCAGATGCAACCAGAGAAGATCCATTTAAAGAGAAACTTCTAGAAATAATGACAAGGATTCA
AACTTATTGTCAAATGAGTCCAATGTCAGATTTTGGAACTCAACCCTATGAACAATGGGCCATTCAAATG
GAAAAAAAAGCTGCAAAAGAAGGAAATCGCAAAGAACGTGTTTGTGCAGAACATTTGAGGAAGTACAATG
AGGCCCTACAAATTAATGACACAATTCGAATGATAGATGCGTATACTCATCTTGAAACTTTCTATAATGA
AGAGAAAGATAAGAAGTTTGCAGTCATAGAAGATGATAGTGATGAGGGTGGTGATGATGAGTATTGTGAT
GGTGATAAAGATGAGGATGATTTAAAGAAACCTTTGAAACTGGATGAAACAGATAGATTTCTCATGACTT
TATTTTTTGAAAACAATAAAATGTTGAAAAGGCTGGCTGAAAACCCAGAATATGAAAATGAAAAGCTGAC
CAAATTAAGAAATACCATAATGGAGCAATATACTAGGACTGAGGAATCAGCACGAGGAATAATCTTTACA
AAAACACGACAGAGTGCATATGCGCTTTCCCAGTGGATTACTGAAAATGAAAAATTTGCTGAAGTAGGAG
TCAAAGCCCACCATCTGATTGGAGCTGGACACAGCAGTGAGTTCAAACCCATGACACAGAATGAACAAAA
AGAAGTCATTAGTAAATTTCGCACTGGAAAAATAAATCTGCTTATCGCTACCACAGTGGCAGAAGAAGGT
CTGGATATTAAAGAATGTAACATTGTTATCCGTTATGGTCTCGTCACCAATGAAATAGCCATGGTCCAGG
CCCGTGGTCGAGCCAGAGCTGATGAGAGCACCTACGTCCTGGTTGCTCACAGTGGTTCAGGAGTTATCGA
ACATGAGACAGTTAATGATTTCCGAGAGAAGATGATGTATAAAGCTATACATTGTGTTCAAAATATGAAA
CCAGAGGAGTATGCTCATAAGATTTTGGAATTACAGATGCAAAGTATAATGGAAAAGAAAATGAAAACCA
AGAGAAATATT
[375 nt withheld, positions 3932-4306]
TGCTGTTTATTTAGTGATGAGGATTAGCACTTGATTGAATCGATGTCGACGGTACCTAGAGTGAGGGTCC
CCACCTGGGACCCTTGAGAGTATCAGGTCTCCCACGTGGGAGACAAGAAATCCCTGTTTAATATTTAAAC
AGCAGTGTTCCCCATCTGGGTCCTTGCACCCCTCACTCTGGCCTCAGCCGACTGCACAGCGGCCCCTGCA
TCCCCTTGGCTGTGAGGCCCCTGGACAAGCAGAGGTGGCCAGAGCTGGGAGGCATGGCCCTGGGGTCCCA
CGAATTTGCTGGGGAATCTCGTTTTTCTTCTTAAGACTTTTGGGACATGGTTTGACTCCCGAACATCACC
GACGTGTCTCCTGTTTTTCTGGGTGGCCTCGGGACACCTGCCCTGCCCCCACGAGGGTCAGGACTGTGAC
TCTTTTTAGGGCCAGGCAGGTGCCTGGACATTTGCCTTGCTGGACGGGGACTGGGGATGTGGGAGGGAGC
AGACAGGAGGAATCATGTCAGGCCTGTGTGTGAAAGGAAGCTCCACTGTCACCCTCCACCTCTTCACCCC
CCACTCACCAGTGTCCCCTCCACTGTCACATTGTAACTGAACTTCAGGATAATAAAGTGTTTGCCTCCAA
AAAAAAAAAAAAAAAAAAAAAAAAAAAAAAAAAAAAAAAAAAAAAAAAAAAAAAAAAAAAAAAAAAAAAA
AAAAAAAAAAAAAAAAAAAAAAAAAAAAAAAAAAAAAAAAAAAAAAAAAAAAAAAAAAAAAAAAAAAAAA
AAAAAAAAAAAAAAAAAAAAAAAAAAAAAAAAAAAAAAAAAAAAAAAAAAAAAAAAAAAAAAAAAAAAAA
AAAAAAAAAAAAAAAAAAAAAAAAAAAAAAAAAAAAAAAAAAAAAAAAAAAAAAAAAAAAAAAAAAAAAA
AAAAAAAAAAAAAAAAAAAAAAAAACCGAATTCACTGGCCGTCGTTTTACAACGTCGTGACTGGGAAAAC
CCTGGCGTTACCCAACTTAATCGCCTTGCAGCACATCCCCCTTTCGCCAGCTGGCGTAATAGCGAAGAGG
CCCGCACCGATCGCCCTTCCCAACAGTTGCGCAGCCTGAATGGCGAATGGCGCCTGATGCGGTATTTTCT
CCTTACGCATCTGTGCGGTATTTCACACCGCATA
[95 nt withheld, positions 5461-5555]
T
[46 nt withheld, positions 5557-5602]
C
[141 nt withheld, positions 5604-5744]
CCTTTGACGTTGGAGTCCACGTTCTTT
[37 nt withheld, positions 5772-5808]
ACTCTATCTCGGGCTATTCTTTTGATTTATAAGGGATTTTGCCGATTTCGGTCTATTGGTTAAAAAATGA
GCTGATTTAACAAAAATTTAACGCGAATTTTAACAAAATATTAACGTTTACAATTTTATGGTGCACTCTC
AGTACAATCTGCTCTGATGCCGCATAGTTAAGCCAGCCCCGACACCCGCCAACACCCGCTGACGCGCCCT
GACGGGCTTGTCTGCTCCCGGCATCCGCTTACAGACAAGCTGTGACCGTCTCCGGGAGCTGCATGTGTCA
GAGGTTTTCACCGTCATCACCGAAACGCGCGAGACGAAAGGGCCTCGTGATACGCCTATTTTTATAGGTT
AATGTCATGATAATAATGGTTTCTTAGACGTCAGGTGGCACTTTTCGGGGAAATGTGCGCGGAACCCCTA
TTTGTTTATTTTTCTAAATACATTCAAATATGTATCCGCTCATGAGACAATAACCCTGATAAATGCTTCA
ATAATATTGAAAAAGGAAGAGTATGAGTATTCAACATTTCCGTGTCGCCCTTATTCCCTTTTTTGCGGCA
TTTTGCCTTCCTGTTTTTGCTCACCCAGAAACGCTGGTGAAAGTAAAAGATGCTGAAGATCAGTTGGGTG
CACGAGTGGGTTACATCGAACTGGATCTCAACAGCGGTAAGATCCTTGAGAGTTTTCGCCCCGAAGAACG
TTTTCCAATGATGAGCACTTTTAAAGTTCTGCTATGTGGCGCGGTATTATCCCGTATTGACGCCGGGCAA
GAGCAACTCGGTCGCCGCATACACTATTCTCAGAATGACTTGGTTGAGTACTCACCAGTCACAGAAAAGC
ATCTTACGGATGGCATGACAGTAAGAGAATTATGCAGTGCTGCCATAACCATGAGTGATAACACTGCGGC
CAACTTACTTCTGACAACGATCGGAGGACCGAAGGAGCTAACCGCTTTTTTGCACAACATGGGGGATCAT
GTAACTCGCCTTGATCGTTGGGAACCGGAGCTGAATGAAGCCATACCAAACGACGAGCGTGACACCACGA
TGCCTGTAGCAATGGCAACAACGTTGCGCAAACTATTAACTGGCGAACTACTTACTCTAGCTTCCCGGCA
ACAATTAATAGACTGGATGGAGGCGGATAAAGTTGCAGGACCACTTCTGCGCTCGGCCCTTCCGGCTGGC
TGGTTTATTGCTGATAAATCTGGAGCCGGTGAGCGTGGGTCTCGCGGTATCATTGCAGCACTGGGGCCAG
ATGGTAAGCCCTCCCGTATCGTAGTTATCTACACGACGGGGAGTCAGGCAACTATGGATGAACGAAATAG
ACAGATCGCTGAGATAGGTGCCTCACTGATTAAGCATTGGTAACTGTCAGACCAAGTTTACTCATATATA
CTTTAGATTGATTTAAAACTTCATTTTTAATTTAAAAGGATCTAGGTGAAGATCCTTTTTGATAATCTCA
TGACCAAAATCCCTTAACGTGAGTTTTCGTTCCACTGAGCGTCAGACCCCGTAGAAAAGATCAAAGGATC
TTCTTGAGATCCTTTTTTTCTGCGCGTAATCTGCTGCTTGCAAACAAAAAAACCACCGCTACCAGCGGTG
GTTTGTTTGCCGGATCAAGAGCTACCAACTCTTTTTCCGAAGGTAACTGGCTTCAGCAGAGCGCAGATAC
CAAATACTGTTCTTCTAGTGTAGCCGTAGTTAGGCCACCACTTCAAGAACTCTGTAGCACCGCCTACATA
CCTCGCTCTGCTAATCCTGTTACCAGTGGCTGCTGCCAGTGGCGATAAGTCGTGTCTTACCGGGTTGGAC
TCAAGACGATAGTTACCGGATAAGGCGCAGCGGTCGGGCTGAACGGGGGGTTCGTGCACACAGCCCAGCT
TGGAGCGAACGACCTACACCGAACTGAGATACCTACAGCGTGAGCTATGAGAAAGCGCCACGCTTCCCGA
AGGGAGAAAGGCGGACAGGTATCCGGTAAGCGGCAGGGTCGGAACAGGAGAGCGCACGAGGGAGCTTCCA
GGGGGAAACGCCTGGTATCTTTATAGTCCTGTCGGGTTTCGCCACCTCTGACTTGAGCGTCGATTTTTGT
GATGCTCGTCAGGGGGGCGGAGCCTATGGAAAAACGCCAGCAACGCGGCCTTTTTACGGTTCCTGGCCTT
TTGCTGGCCTTTTGCTCACATGTTCTTTCCTGCGTTATCCCCTGATTCTGTGGATAACCGTATTACCGCC
TTTGAGTGAGCTGATACCGCTCGCCGCAGCCGAACGACCGAGCGCAGCGAGTCAGTGAGCGAGGAAGCGG
AAGAGCGCCCAATACGCAAACCGCCTCTCCCCGCGCGTTGGCCGATTCATTAATGCAGCTGGCACGACAG
GTTTCCCGACTGGAAAGCGGGCAGTGAGCGCAACGCAATTAATGTGAGTTAGCTCACTCATTAGGCACCC
CAGGCTTTACACTTTATGCTTCCGGCTCGTATGTTGTGTGGAATTGTGAGCGGATAACAATTTCACACAG
GAAACAGCTATGACCATGATTACGCCAAGCTTAATTCCCTCCCCAGCAGGCAGAAGTATGCAAAGCATGC
ATCTCAATTAGTCAGCAACCATAGTCCCGCCCCTAACTCCGCCCATCCCGCCCCTAACTCCGCCCAGTTC
CGCCCATTCTCCGCCCCATGGCTGACTAATTTTTTTTATTTATGCAGAGGCCGAGGCCGCCTCGGCCTCT
GAGCTATTCCAGAAGTAGTGAGGAGGCTTTTTTGGAGGCCTAGGCTTTTGCAAAAAGCTTTGCAAAGATG
GATAAAGTTTTAAACAGAGAGGAATCTTTGCAGCTAATGGACCTTCTAGGTCTTGAAAGGAGTGGGAATT
Features (pLannotate 1.2.2; 18 found; start..end, strand, type, name):
      1..1179    +  promoter       EF-1α promoter: strong constitutive promoter for human elongation factor EF-1α
   1204..1227    +  CDS            2xFLAG (fragment): two tandem FLAG® epitope tags
   1259..4330    +  CDS            IFIH1 (sequence partly withheld): IFIH1_HUMAN - Also known as MDA5, RH116. Experimental evidence at protein level: Swiss-Prot protein existence level 1. Innate immune receptor which acts as a cytoplasmic sensor of viral nucleic acids and plays a major role in sensing viral infection and in the activation of a cascade of antiviral responses including the induction of type I interferons and proinflammatory cytokines. Its ligands include mRNA lacking 2'-O-methylation at their 5' cap and long- dsRNA (>1 kb in length). Upon ligand binding it associates with mitochondria antiviral signaling protein (MAVS/IPS1) which activates the IK
   4366..4458    +  ncRNA          G-CSF SLDE: Accession: RF00183 - G-CSF factor stem-loop destabilising element (SLDE)
   5246..5403    +  CDS            lacZα (fragment): LacZα fragment of β-galactosidase; lacZ fragment
   5409..5460    -  misc_feature   bom (fragment): basis of mobility region from pBR322
   5479..5934    +  rep_origin     f1 ori (sequence partly withheld): f1 bacteriophage origin of replication; arrow indicates direction of (+) strand synthesis
   5935..5984    -  misc_feature   bom (fragment): basis of mobility region from pBR322
   6086..6121    -  CDS            rop (fragment): Rop protein, which maintains plasmids at low copy number; rop
   6216..6320    +  promoter       AmpR promoter: bla
   6321..7181    +  CDS            AmpR: β-lactamase; bla; confers resistance to ampicillin, carbenicillin, and related antibiotics
   7352..7940    +  rep_origin     ori: high-copy-number ColE1/pMB1/pBR322/pUC origin of replication
   8123..8215    +  CDS            lacI (fragment): lac repressor; lacI; The lac repressor binds to the lac operator to inhibit transcription in E. coli. This inhibition can be relieved by adding lactose or isopropyl-β-D-thiogalactopyranoside (IPTG).
   8228..8249    +  protein_bind   CAP binding site: CAP binding activates transcription in the presence of cAMP. E. coli catabolite activator protein
   8264..8294    +  promoter       lac promoter: promoter for the E. coli lac operon
   8302..8318    +  protein_bind   lac operator: The lac repressor binds to the lac operator to inhibit transcription in E. coli. This inhibition can be relieved by adding lactose or isopropyl-β-D-thiogalactopyranoside (IPTG). lac repressor encoded by lacI
   8374..8584    +  promoter       SV40 promoter: SV40 early promoter
   8606..8672    +  CDS            small t antigen (fragment): SV40 (simian virus 40) small t antigen
