[The description below was written by a language model from this plasmid's Addgene catalogue record and pLannotate feature annotations shown in this document.]
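Description:
pEF-Bos-FLAG MDA5 MI is a mammalian expression plasmid of roughly 8.6–8.7 kb, built on the pEF-Bos-Flag backbone, that drives constitutive expression of a mutant form of human MDA5 (IFIH1). It is propagated in E. coli through a high-copy ColE1/pUC-type origin and selected with ampicillin via the β-lactamase gene and its own promoter. An f1 phage origin is also present. No mammalian selection marker is annotated. The remaining annotations are short backbone remnants with no evident role in the payload: fragments of lacZα, lacI, rop and bom, the lac promoter/operator, and a segment of SV40 early promoter with a small t antigen fragment.

The expression cassette begins with the strong human EF-1α promoter, followed by an N-terminal FLAG epitope (annotated as a partial match to a tandem FLAG tag) placed upstream of the approximately 3.1 kb IFIH1 coding sequence. Downstream of the coding region lies a sequence matching the G-CSF stem-loop destabilising element, which suggests a G-CSF-derived 3′ region, although no polyadenylation signal is explicitly annotated.

MDA5 is a cytoplasmic RNA helicase that senses viral nucleic acids such as long double-stranded RNA and signals through MAVS to induce type I interferons and proinflammatory cytokines. The insert carries K335A, the change to helicase motif I that gives the construct its "MI" name, along with a second recorded substitution, E658K, whose significance the record does not explain. Motif I is the helicase element generally associated with ATP binding. The associated publication concerns signalling by enzymatically inactive MDA5, RIG-I and LGP2, so the plasmid is suited to transfection experiments testing how loss of helicase enzymatic activity affects antiviral signalling. The FLAG tag allows detection or immunoprecipitation of the mutant protein.
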