Addgene plasmid #52875: pEF-Bos-FLAG MDA5 MI
Purpose: Expresses MDA5 with a mutation to motif I in mammalian cells
Depositing lab: Curt Horvath. Publication: Regulation of signal transduction by enzymatically inactive antiviral RNA helicase proteins MDA5, RIG-I, and LGP2. Bamming D, Horvath CM. J Biol Chem. 2009 Apr 10;284(15):9700-12. doi: 10.1074/jbc.M807365200. Epub 2009 Feb 11. PubMed 19211564.
Backbone
  Vector backbone: pEF-Bos-Flag
  Backbone size w/o insert (bp): 5500
  Total vector size (bp): 8600
  Vector type: Mammalian Expression
Growth in bacteria
  Bacterial resistance: Ampicillin, 100 μg/mL
  Growth temperature: 37°C
  Growth strain: DH5alpha
  Copy number: Unknown
Gene/Insert
  Gene/Insert name: IFIH1 (alt names: MDA5; Melanoma Differentiation-Associated protein 5)
  Species: H. sapiens (human)
  Insert size (bp): 3075
  Mutation: K335A, E658K
  GenBank ID: NM_022168
  Entrez Gene: IFIH1 (a.k.a. AGS7, Hlcd, IDDM19, IMD95, MDA-5, MDA5, RLR-2, SGMRT1)
  Tag / fusion protein: FLAG (N terminal on insert)
  Cloning method: Unknown
  Sequencing primers: 5′ pEF-Bos-F; 3′ pEF-Bos-R
Terms and licenses: Academic/Nonprofit Terms; Industry Terms: Not Available to Industry
How to cite: pEF-Bos-FLAG MDA5 MI was a gift from Curt Horvath (Addgene plasmid # 52875 ; http://n2t.net/addgene:52875 ; RRID:Addgene_52875)
