>Addgene plasmid #52875 | pEF-Bos-FLAG MDA5 MI | addgene partial sequence | sequence record 83829 | EF1a-F 5'-TCAAGCCTCAGACAGTGGTTC-3'
CTAGATAAGCCACCATGGATTATAAGGATGATGATGATAAAGGTGATTATAAGGATGATGATGATAAAGG
TTCGAATGGGTATTCCACAGACGAGAATTTCCGCTATCTCATCTCGTGCTTCAGGGCCAGGGTGAAAATG
TACATCCAGGTGGAGCCTGTGCTGGACTACCTGACCTTTCTGCCTGCAGAGGTGAAGGAGCAGATTCAGA
GGACAGTCGCCACCTCCGGGAACATGCAGGCAGTTGAACTGCTGCTGAGCACCTTGGAGAAGGGAGTCTG
GCACCTTGGTTGGACTCGGGAATTCGTGGAGGCCCTCCGGAGAACCGGCAGCCCTCTGGCCGCCCGCTAC
ATGAACCCTGAGCTCACGGACTTGCCCTCTCCATCGTTTGAGAACGCTCATGATGAATATCTCCAACTGC
TGAACCTCCTTCAGCCCACTCTGGTGGACAAGCTTCTAGTTAGAGACGTCTTGGATAAGTGCATGGAGGA
GGAACTGTTGACAATTGAAGACAGAAACCGGATTGCTGCTGCAGAAAACAATGGAAATGAATCAGGTGTA
AGAGAGCTACTAAAAAGGATTGTGCAGAAAGAAAACTGGTTCTCTGCATTTCTGAATGTTCTTCGTCAAA
CAGGAAACAATGAACTTGTCCAAGAGTTAACAGGCTCTGATTGCTCAGA
