>Addgene plasmid #52875 | pEF-Bos-FLAG MDA5 MI | addgene partial sequence | sequence record 83834 | G-CSF-R 5'-GATGGGGAACACTGCTGTTTA-3'
GGGTCCCAGGTGGGGACCCTCACTCTAGGTACCGTCGACATCGATTCAATCAAGTGCTAATCCTCATCAC
TAAATAAACAGCA
[375 nt withheld, positions 84-458]
AATATTTCTCTTGGTTTTCATTTTCTTTTCCATTATACTTTGCATCTGTAATTCCAAAATCTTATGAGCA
TACTCCTCTGGTTTCATATTTTGAACACAATGTATAGCTTTATACATCATCTTCTCTCGGAAATCATTAA
CTGTCTCATGTTCGATAACTCCTGAACCACTGTGAGCAACCAGGACGTAGGTGCTCTCATCAGCTCTGGC
TCGACCACGGGCCTGGACCATGGCTATTTCATTGGTGACGAGACCATAACGGATAACAATGTTACATTCT
TTAATATCCAGACCTTCTTCTGCCACTGTGGTAGCGATAAGCAGATTTA
