>Addgene plasmid #52875 | pEF-Bos-FLAG MDA5 MI | addgene partial sequence | sequence record 83835 | hMDA5-F1 5'-GCTCAGGCCTTACCAAATGG-3'
ATATCATCATCTGCCTCCCTACAGGGAGTGGAGCAACCAGAGTGGCTGTTTACATTGCCAAGGATCACTT
AGACAAGAAGAAAAAAGCATCTGAGCCTGGAAAAGTTATAGTTCTTGTCAATAAGGTACTGCTAGTTGAA
CAGCTCTTCCGCAAGGAGTTCCAACCATTTTTGAAGAAATGGTATCGTGTTATTGGATTAAGTGGTGATA
CCCAACTGAAAATATCATTTCCAGAAGTTGTCAAGTCCTGTGATATTATTATCAGTACAGCTCAAATCCT
TGAAAACTCCCTCTTAAACTTGGAAAATGGAGAAGATGCTGGTGTTCAATTGTCAGACTTTTCCCTCATT
ATCATTGATGAATGTCATCACACCAACAAAGAAGCAGTGTATAATAACATCATGAGGCATTATTTGATGC
AGAAGTTGAAAAACAATAGACTCAAGAAAGAAAACAAACCAGTGATTCCCCTTCCTCAGATACTGGGACT
AACAGCTTCACCTGGTGTTGGAGGGGCCACGAAGCAAGCCAAAGCTGAAGAACACATTTTAAAACTATGT
GCCAATCTTGATGCATTTACTATTAAAACTGTTAAAGAAAACCTTGATCAACTGAAAAACCAAATACAGG
AGCCATGCAAGAAGTTTGCCATTGCAGATGCAACCAGAGAAGATCCATTTAAAGAGAAACTTCTAGAAAT
AATGACAAGGATTCAAACTTATTGTCAAATGAGTCCAATGTCAGATTTTGGAACTCAACCCTATGAACAA
TGGGCCATTCAAATGGAAA
